>Addgene plasmid #188274 | pCAG-PlmCasX(T26R/K610R/K808R)-T2A-EGFP | addgene full sequence | sequence record 373783 | Addgene Partial NGS Result
ACGCGTTGACATTGATTATTGACTAGTTATTAATAGTAATCAATTACGGGGTCATTAGTTCATAGCCCAT
ATATGGAGTTCCGCGTTACATAACTTACGGTAAATGGCCCGCCTGGCTGACCGCCCAACGACCCCCGCCC
ATTGACGTCAATAATGACGTATGTTCCCATAGTAACGCCAATAGGGACTTTCCATTGACGTCAATGGGTG
GAGTATTTACGGTAAACTGCCCACTTGGCAGTACATCAAGTGTATCATATGCCAAGTACGCCCCCTATTG
ACGTCAATGACGGTAAATGGCCCGCCTGGCATTATGCCCAGTACATGACCTTATGGGACTTTCCTACTTG
GCAGTACATCTACGTATTAGTCATCGCTATTACCATGGTCGAGGTGAGCCCCACGTTCTGCTTCACTCTC
CCCATCTCCCCCCCCTCCCCACCCCCAATTTTGTATTTATTTATTTTTTAATTATTTTGTGCAGCGATGG
GGGCGGGGGGGGGGGGGGCGCGCGCCAGGCGGGGCGGGGCGGGGCGAGGGGCGGGGCGGGGCGAGGCGGA
GAGGTGCGGCGGCAGCCAATCAGAGCGGCGCGCTCCGAAAGTTTCCTTTTATGGCGAGGCGGCGGCGGCG
GCGGCCCTATAAAAAGCGAAGCGCGCGGCGGGCGGGAGTCGCTGCGCGCTGCCTTCGCCCCGTGCCCCGC
TCCGCCGCCGCCTCGCGCCGCCCGCCCCGGCTCTGACTGACCGCGTTACTCCCACAGGTGAGCGGGCGGG
ACGGCCCTTCTCCTCCGGGCTGTAATTAGCGCTTGGTTTAATGACGGCTTGTTTCTTTTCTGTGGCTGCG
TGAAAGCCTTGAGGGGCTCCGGGAGGGCCCTTTGTGCGGGGGGAGCGGCTCGGGGGGTGCGTGCGTGTGT
GTGTGCGTGGGGAGCGCCGCGTGCGGCTCCGCGCTGCCCGGCGGCTGTGAGCGCTGCGGGCGCGGCGCGG
GGCTTTGTGCGCTCCGCAGTGTGCGCGAGGGGAGCGCGGCCGGGGGCGGTGCCCCGCGGTGCGGGGGGGG
CTGCGAGGGGAACAAAGGCTGCGTGCGGGGTGTGTGCGTGGGGGGGTGAGCAGGGGGTGTGGGCGCGTCG
GTCGGGCTGCAACCCCCCCTGCACCCCCCTCCCCGAGTTGCTGAGCACGGCCCGGCTTCGGGTGCGGGGC
TCCGTACGGGGCGTGGCGCGGGGCTCGCCGTGCCGGGCGGGGGGTGGCGGCAGGTGGGGGTGCCGGGCGG
GGCGGGGCCGCCTCGGGCCGGGGAGGGCTCGGGGGAGGGGCGCGGCGGCCCCCGGAGCGCCGGCGGCTGT
CGAGGCGCGGCGAGCCGCAGCCATTGCCTTTTATGGTAATCGTGCGAGAGGGCGCAGGGACTTCCTTTGT
CCCAAATCTGTGCGGAGCCGAAATCTGGGAGGCGCCGCCGCACCCCCTCTAGCGGGCGCGGGGCGAAGCG
GTGCGGCGCCGGCAGGAAGGAAATGGGCGGGGAGGGCCTTCGTGCGTCGCCGCGCCGCCGTCCCCTTCTC
CCTCTCCAGCCTCGGGGCTGTCCGCGGGGGGACGGCTGCCTTCGGGGGGGACGGGGCAGGGCGGGGTTCG
GCTTCTGGCGTGTGACCGGCGGCTCTAGCGCCTCTGCTAACCATGTTCATGCCTTCTTCTTTTTCCTACA
GCTCCTGGGCAACGTGCTGGTTATTGTGCTGTCTCATCATTTTGGCAAAGCTAGTGAATTCTAATACGAC
TCACTATAGGCCGCCACCATGCCCAAGAAGAAGAGGAAGGTTCCCGGGATGCAGGAGATCAAGAGGATCA
ATAAGATCCGGAGAAGGCTGGTGAAGGACAGCAACACCAAGAAGGCCGGCAAGAGAGGCCCCATGAAGAC
ACTGCTGGTGAGAGTGATGACACCTGATCTGCGCGAGCGGCTGGAGAACCTGAGAAAGAAGCCTGAGAAT
ATCCCACAGCCCATCTCTAACACCAGCCGGGCCAACCTGAATAAGCTGCTGACCGACTATACAGAGATGA
AGAAGGCCATCCTGCACGTGTACTGGGAGGAGTTCCAGAAGGACCCCGTGGGCCTGATGTCCAGAGTGGC
CCAGCCTGCCCCAAAGAATATCGACCAGCGGAAGCTGATCCCCGTGAAGGATGGCAACGAGAGACTGACC
AGCTCCGGCTTCGCCTGCTCTCAGTGCTGTCAGCCTCTGTACGTGTATAAGCTGGAGCAAGTGAATGACA
AGGGCAAGCCACACACAAACTACTTTGGCCGGTGTAACGTGAGCGAGCACGAGAGACTGATCCTGCTGTC
TCCCCACAAGCCTGAGGCCAACGACGAGCTGGTGACCTATTCCCTGGGCAAGTTCGGACAGCGGGCCCTG
GACTTCTACTCTATCCACGTGACACGCGAGAGCAATCACCCAGTGAAGCCCCTGGAGCAGATCGGAGGCA
ACTCCTGCGCCTCTGGACCAGTGGGCAAGGCCCTGAGCGACGCATGTATGGGAGCAGTGGCCTCCTTCCT
GACCAAGTATCAGGATATCATCCTGGAGCACCAGAAAGTGATCAAGAAGAACGAGAAGCGGCTGGCCAAT
CTGAAGGACATCGCCTCCGCCAACGGCCTGGCCTTTCCTAAGATCACCCTGCCCCCTCAGCCACACACAA
AGGAGGGCATCGAGGCCTACAACAATGTGGTGGCCCAGATCGTGATCTGGGTGAACCTGAATCTGTGGCA
GAAGCTGAAGATCGGAAGGGACGAGGCAAAGCCACTGCAGCGCCTGAAGGGCTTCCCTTCTTTTCCACTG
GTGGAGAGGCAGGCCAATGAGGTGGACTGGTGGGATATGGTGTGCAACGTGAAGAAGCTGATCAATGAGA
AGAAGGAGGATGGCAAGGTGTTCTGGCAGAACCTGGCCGGCTATAAGCGCCAGGAGGCCCTGCTGCCTTA
CCTGTCTAGCGAGGAGGACCGGAAGAAGGGCAAGAAGTTCGCCAGATATCAGTTTGGCGATCTGCTGCTG
CACCTGGAGAAGAAGCACGGCGAGGACTGGGGCAAGGTGTACGATGAGGCCTGGGAGAGGATCGACAAGA
AGGTGGAGGGCCTGTCTAAGCACATCAAGCTGGAGGAGGAGCGCCGGAGCGAGGACGCCCAGTCCAAGGC
CGCCCTGACCGATTGGCTGAGGGCCAAGGCCAGCTTCGTGATCGAGGGCCTGAAGGAGGCCGACAAGGAT
GAGTTTTGCCGGTGTGAGCTGAAGCTGCAGAAGTGGTATGGCGACCTGAGAGGCAAGCCCTTTGCCATCG
AGGCCGAGAATAGCATCCTGGATATCAGCGGCTTCTCCAAGCAGTACAACTGCGCCTTTATCTGGCAGAA
GGATGGCGTGAAGAAGCTGAACCTGTACCTGATCATCAATTATTTCAAGGGCGGCAAGCTGAGGTTTAAG
AAGATCAAGCCCGAGGCCTTCGAGGCCAATCGCTTTTATACAGTGATCAACAAGAAGTCCGGCGAGATCG
TGCCTATGGAGGTGAACTTCAATTTTGACGATCCAAATCTGATCATCCTGCCCCTGGCCTTCGGCAAGAG
ACAGGGCAGGGAGTTTATCTGGAACGACCTGCTGAGCCTGGAGACAGGCAGCCTGAGACTGGCCAATGGC
AGAGTGATCGAGAAGACCCTGTACAACAGAAGGACACGCCAGGATGAGCCTGCCCTGTTCGTGGCCCTGA
CATTTGAGCGCCGGGAGGTGCTGGACTCCTCTAACATCAAGCCAATGAATCTGATCGGCATCGATCGGGG
CGAGAATATCCCAGCCGTGATCGCCCTGACCGACCCCGAGGGATGTCCTCTGTCCAGATTCAAGGATTCT
CTGGGCAACCCAACCCACATCCTGAGGATCGGCGAGAGCTATAAGGAGAAGCAGCGCACAATCCAGGCCG
CCAAGGAGGTGGAGCAGAGAAGGGCAGGAGGATACAGCCGGAAGTATGCCTCCAAGGCCAAGAATCTGGC
CGACGATATGGTGAGAAACACCGCCAGGGACCTGCTGTACTATGCCGTGACACAGGATGCCATGCTGATC
TTCGAGAACCTGTCTCGCGGCTTTGGCCGGCAGGGCAAGAGAACCTTCATGGCCGAGAGGCAGTACACCC
GCATGGAGGACTGGCTGACAGCCAAGCTGGCCTACGAGGGCCTGCCTTCTAAGACCTATCTGAGCAAGAC
ACTGGCCCAGTACACCTCCAGAACATGCTCTAATTGTGGCTTTACCATCACAAGCGCCGACTATGATAGA
GTGCTGGAGAAGCTGAAGAAGACCGCCACAGGCTGGATGACCACAATCAACGGCAAGGAGCTGAAGGTGG
AGGGCCAGATCACATACTATAACCGCTACAAGCGGCAGAATGTGGTGAAGGACCTGAGCGTGGAGCTGGA
TAGGCTGTCTGAGGAGAGCGTGAACAATGATATCAGCTCCTGGACCAAGGGCCGCTCCGGAGAGGCCCTG
TCTCTGCTGAAGAAGCGGTTCTCCCACAGACCAGTGCAGGAGAAGTTCGTGTGCCTGAATTGTGGCTTTG
AGACACACGCAGACGAGCAGGCCGCCCTGAACATCGCCAGGAGCTGGCTGTTTCTGCGCTCCCAGGAGTA
CAAGAAGTATCAGACCAACAAGACCACAGGCAATACAGATAAGCGGGCCTTCGTGGAGACATGGCAGTCC
TTTTACAGAAAGAAGCTGAAGGAAGTGTGGAAGCCCGCCGTGGCTAGCCCAAAGAAGAAGAGGAAAGTCT
CTAGATACCCTTATGATGTTCCAGATTATGCCGGATACCCATACGATGTCCCTGACTATGCAGGCTCCTA
CCCTTATGACGTCCCAGACTACGCCGGATCCAGGTCCGGCGGCGGAGAGGGCAGAGGAAGTCTTCTAACA
TGCGGTGACGTGGAGGAGAATCCCGGCCCAATGGTGAGCAAGGGCGAGGAGCTGTTCACCGGGGTGGTGC
CCATCCTGGTCGAGCTGGACGGCGACGTAAACGGCCACAAGTTCAGCGTGTCCGGCGAGGGCGAGGGCGA
TGCCACCTACGGCAAGCTGACCCTGAAGTTCATCTGCACCACCGGCAAGCTGCCCGTGCCCTGGCCCACC
CTCGTGACCACCCTGACCTACGGCGTGCAGTGCTTCAGCCGCTACCCCGACCACATGAAGCAGCACGACT
TCTTCAAGTCCGCCATGCCCGAAGGCTACGTCCAGGAGCGCACCATCTTCTTCAAGGACGACGGCAACTA
CAAGACCCGCGCCGAGGTGAAGTTCGAGGGCGACACCCTGGTGAACCGCATCGAGCTGAAGGGCATCGAC
TTCAAGGAGGACGGCAACATCCTGGGGCACAAGCTGGAGTACAACTACAACAGCCACAACGTCTATATCA
TGGCCGACAAGCAGAAGAACGGCATCAAGGTGAACTTCAAGATCCGCCACAACATCGAGGACGGCAGCGT
GCAGCTCGCCGACCACTACCAGCAGAACACCCCCATCGGCGACGGCCCCGTGCTGCTGCCCGACAACCAC
TACCTGAGCACCCAGTCCGCCCTGAGCAAAGACCCCAACGAGAAGCGCGATCACATGGTCCTGCTGGAGT
TCGTGACCGCCGCCGGGATCACTCTCGGCATGGACGAGCTGTACAAGTAACTGCAGCGCGGGGATCTCAT
GCTGGAGTTCTTCGCCCACCCCAACTTGTTTATTGCAGCTTATAATGGTTACAAATAAAGCAATAGCATC
ACAAATTTCACAAATAAAGCATTTTTTTCACTGCATTCTAGTTGTGGTTTGTCCAAACTCATCAATGTAT
CTTATTAATTAACGTCGACCTCTAGCTAGAGCTTGGCGTAATCATGGTCATAGCTGTTTCCTGTGTGAAA
TTGTTATCCGCTCACAATTCCACACAACATACGAGCCGGAAGCATAAAGTGTAAAGCCTAGGGTGCCTAA
TGAGTGAGCTAACTCACATTAATTGCGTTGCGCTCACTGCCCGCTTTCCAGTCGGGAAACCTGTCGTGCC
AGCTGCATTAATGAATCGGCCAACGCGCGGGGAGAGGCGGTTTGCGTATTGGGCGCTCTTCCGCTTCCTC
GCTCACTGACTCGCTGCGCTCGGTCGTTCGGCTGCGGCGAGCGGTATCAGCTCACTCAAAGGCGGTAATA
CGGTTATCCACAGAATCAGGGGATAACGCAGGAAAGAACATGTGAGCAAAAGGCCAGCAAAAGGCCAGGA
ACCGTAAAAAGGCCGCGTTGCTGGCGTTTTTCCATAGGCTCCGCCCCCCTGACGAGCATCACAAAAATCG
ACGCTCAAGTCAGAGGTGGCGAAACCCGACAGGACTATAAAGATACCAGGCGTTTCCCCCTGGAAGCTCC
CTCGTGCGCTCTCCTGTTCCGACCCTGCCGCTTACCGGATACCTGTCCGCCTTTCTCCCTTCGGGAAGCG
TGGCGCTTTCTCATAGCTCACGCTGTAGGTATCTCAGTTCGGTGTAGGTCGTTCGCTCCAAGCTGGGCTG
TGTGCACGAACCCCCCGTTCAGCCCGACCGCTGCGCCTTATCCGGTAACTATCGTCTTGAGTCCAACCCG
GTAAGACACGACTTATCGCCACTGGCAGCAGCCACTGGTAACAGGATTAGCAGAGCGAGGTATGTAGGCG
GTGCTACAGAGTTCTTGAAGTGGTGGCCTAACTACGGCTACACTAGAAGAACAGTATTTGGTATCTGCGC
TCTGCTGAAGCCAGTTACCTTCGGAAAAAGAGTTGGTAGCTCTTGATCCGGCAAACAAACCACCGCTGGT
AGCGGTGGTTTTTTTGTTTGCAAGCAGCAGATTACGCGCAGAAAAAAAGGATCTCAAGAAGATCCTTTGA
TCTTTTCTACGGGGTCTGACGCTCAGTGGAACGAAAACTCACGTTAAGGGATTTTGGTCATGAGATTATC
AAAAAGGATCTTCACCTAGATCCTTTTAAATTAAAAATGAAGTTTTAAATCAATCTAAAGTATATATGAG
TAAACTTGGTCTGACAGTTACCAATGCTTAATCAGTGAGGCACCTATCTCAGCGATCTGTCTATTTCGTT
CATCCATAGTTGCCTGACTCCCCGTCGTGTAGATAACTACGATACGGGAGGGCTTACCATCTGGCCCCAG
TGCTGCAATGATACCGCGAGACCCACGCTCACCGGCTCCAGATTTATCAGCAATAAACCAGCCAGCCGGA
AGGGCCGAGCGCAGAAGTGGTCCTGCAACTTTATCCGCCTCCATCCAGTCTATTAATTGTTGCCGGGAAG
CTAGAGTAAGTAGTTCGCCAGTTAATAGTTTGCGCAACGTTGTTGCCATTGCTACAGGCATCGTGGTGTC
ACGCTCGTCGTTTGGTATGGCTTCATTCAGCTCCGGTTCCCAACGATCAAGGCGAGTTACATGATCCCCC
ATGTTGTGCAAAAAAGCGGTTAGCTCCTTCGGTCCTCCGATCGTTGTCAGAAGTAAGTTGGCCGCAGTGT
TATCACTCATGGTTATGGCAGCACTGCATAATTCTCTTACTGTCATGCCATCCGTAAGATGCTTTTCTGT
GACTGGTGAGTACTCAACCAAGTCATTCTGAGAATAGTGTATGCGGCGACCGAGTTGCTCTTGCCCGGCG
TCAATACGGGATAATACCGCGCCACATAGCAGAACTTTAAAAGTGCTCATCATTGGAAAACGTTCTTCGG
GGCGAAAACTCTCAAGGATCTTACCGCTGTTGAGATCCAGTTCGATGTAACCCACTCGTGCACCCAACTG
ATCTTCAGCATCTTTTACTTTCACCAGCGTTTCTGGGTGAGCAAAAACAGGAAGGCAAAATGCCGCAAAA
AAGGGAATAAGGGCGACACGGAAATGTTGAATACTCATACTCTTCCTTTTTCAATATTATTGAAGCATTT
ATCAGGGTTATTGTCTCATGAGCGGATACATATTTGAATGTATTTAGAAAAATAAACAAATAGGGGTTCC
GCGCACATTTCCCCGAAAAGTGCCACCTGACGTCGACGGATCGGGAGATCGATCTCCCGATCCCCTAGGG
TCGACTCTCAGTACAATCTGCTCTGATGCCGCATAGTTAAGCCAGTATCTGCTCCCTGCTTGTGTGTTGG
AGGTCGCTGAGTAGTGCGCGAGCAAAATTTAAGCTACAACAAGGCAAGGCTTGACCGACAATTGCATGAA
GAATCTGCTTAGGGTTAGGCGTTTTGCGCTGCTTCGCGATGTACGGGCCAGATAT
Features (pLannotate 1.2.2; 14 found; start..end, strand, type, name):
      8..387     +  enhancer       CMV enhancer: human cytomegalovirus immediate early enhancer
    389..664     +  promoter       chicken β-actin promoter: No description available
    665..1681    +  intron         chimeric intron: chimera between introns from chicken β-actin and rabbit β-globin
   1742..1760    +  promoter       T7 promoter: promoter for bacteriophage T7 RNA polymerase
   4931..5650    +  CDS            EGFP: the original enhanced GFP (Yang et al., 1996) mammalian codon-optimized
   5693..5814    +  polyA_signal   SV40 poly(A) signal: SV40 polyadenylation signal
   5881..5897    -  protein_bind   lac operator: The lac repressor binds to the lac operator to inhibit transcription in E. coli. This inhibition can be relieved by adding lactose or isopropyl-β-D-thiogalactopyranoside (IPTG). lac repressor encoded by lacI
   5905..5935    -  promoter       lac promoter: promoter for the E. coli lac operon
   5950..5971    -  protein_bind   CAP binding site: CAP binding activates transcription in the presence of cAMP. E. coli catabolite activator protein
   5984..6076    -  CDS            lacI (fragment): lac repressor; lacI; The lac repressor binds to the lac operator to inhibit transcription in E. coli. This inhibition can be relieved by adding lactose or isopropyl-β-D-thiogalactopyranoside (IPTG).
   6259..6847    -  rep_origin     ori: high-copy-number ColE1/pMB1/pBR322/pUC origin of replication
   7018..7878    -  CDS            AmpR: β-lactamase; bla; confers resistance to ampicillin, carbenicillin, and related antibiotics
   7879..7983    -  promoter       AmpR promoter: bla
   8054..8098    -  misc_feature   bom (fragment): basis of mobility region from pBR322
