[The description below was written by a language model from this plasmid's Addgene catalogue record and pLannotate feature annotations shown in this document.]
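Description:
pCAG-PlmCasX(T26R/K610R/K808R)-T2A-EGFP is a mammalian expression plasmid for genome editing, built on a pUC19 backbone. It is propagated in E. coli at high copy from the ColE1/pUC-type origin and selected with ampicillin through the β-lactamase (AmpR) gene and its native promoter. Remnants of the pUC lac region (lac promoter, operator, CAP site, a lacI fragment) and a fragment of the pBR322 bom site are backbone leftovers with no role in the payload.

The expression cassette is driven by the CAG promoter, annotated here as its three parts: the CMV immediate-early enhancer, the chicken β-actin promoter, and a chimeric β-actin/β-globin intron. Together these give strong, broadly active transcription in mammalian cells. A T7 promoter lies just downstream and could support in vitro transcription. The insert is a synthetic PlmCasX (also called PlmCas12e), an RNA-guided CRISPR nuclease, and the construct name indicates three arginine substitutions (T26R, K610R, K808R). The catalogue's mutation field nevertheless reads "none". The automated feature table does not annotate the nuclease or the T2A. An unannotated stretch of roughly 3 kb between the T7 promoter and EGFP is where they would be expected. The T2A self-cleaving peptide named in the title should let the nuclease and EGFP be produced as separate proteins from one transcript, which ends at an SV40 polyadenylation signal.

EGFP fluorescence therefore marks cells expressing the nuclease, which is useful for judging transfection or enriching edited cells. No guide RNA cassette is annotated, so the guide is presumably supplied separately. The sequence is labelled a partial NGS result.
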