Addgene plasmid #188274: pCAG-PlmCasX(T26R/K610R/K808R)-T2A-EGFP
Purpose: Mammalian expression, Genome editing
Depositing lab: Wei Li. Depositing organization: Institute of Zoology, Chinese Academy of Sciences. Publication: Synergistic engineering of CRISPR-Cas nucleases enables robust mammalian genome editing. Chen Y, Hu Y, Wang X, Luo S, Yang N, Chen Y, Li Z, Zhou Q, Li W. Innovation (Camb). 2022 May 26;3(4):100264. doi: 10.1016/j.xinn.2022.100264. eCollection 2022 Jul 12. PubMed 35693153.
Backbone
  Vector backbone: pUC19
  Vector type: Mammalian Expression, CRISPR
Growth in bacteria
  Bacterial resistance: Ampicillin, 100 μg/mL
  Growth temperature: 37°C
  Growth strain: DH5alpha
  Copy number: High Copy
Gene/Insert
  Gene/Insert name: PlmCasX(T26R/K610R/K808R) (alt name: PlmCas12e)
  Species: Synthetic
  Mutation: none
  Promoter: CAG
  Cloning method: Gibson Cloning
Terms and licenses: Academic/Nonprofit Terms; Industry Terms: Not Available to Industry
How to cite: pCAG-PlmCasX(T26R/K610R/K808R)-T2A-EGFP was a gift from Wei Li (Addgene plasmid # 188274 ; http://n2t.net/addgene:188274 ; RRID:Addgene_188274)
